>Addgene plasmid #83958 | GAE teo-GFP | depositor full sequence | sequence record 160465 | GAE teo-GFP sequence 7592 bps
GGAAATTGTAAACGTTAATATTTTGTTAAAATTCGCGTTAAATTTTTGTTAAATCAGCTCATTTTTTAAC
CAATAGGCCGAAATCGGCAAAATCCCTTATAAATCAAAAGAATAGACCGAGATAGGGT
[37 nt withheld, positions 129-165]
AAAGAACGTGGACTCCAACGTCAAAGG
[49 nt withheld, positions 193-241]
T
[91 nt withheld, positions 243-333]
G
[124 nt withheld, positions 335-458]
CGCGCCATTCGCCATTCAGGCTGCGCAACTGTTGGGAAGGGCGATCGGTGCGGGCCTCTTCGCTATTACG
CCAGCTGGCGAAAGGGGGATGTGCTGCAAGGCGATTAAGTTGGGTAACGCCAGGGTTTTCCCAGTCACGA
CGTTGTAAAACGACGGCCAGTGAATTGTAATACGACTCACTATAGGGCGAATTGGAGCTCCACCGCGGTG
GCGGCCGCTCTAGAATTAATTCCCATTGCATACGTTGTATCCATATCATAATATGTACATTTATATTGGC
TCATGTCCAACATTACCGCCATGTTGACATTGATTATTGACTAGTTATTAATAGTAATCAATTACGGGGT
CATTAGTTCATAGCCCATATATGGAGTTCCGCGTTACATAACTTACGGTAAATGGCCCGCCTGGCTGACC
GCCCAACGACCCCCGCCCATTGACGTCAATAATGACGTATGTTCCCATAGTAACGCCAATAGGGACTTTC
CATTGACGTCAATGGGTGGAGTATTTACGGTAAACTGCCCACTTGGCAGTACATCAAGTGTATCATATGC
CAAGTACGCCCCCTATTGACGTCAATGACGGTAAATGGCCCGCCTGGCATTATGCCCAGTACATGACCTT
ATGGGACTTTCCTACTTGGCAGTACATCTACGTATTAGTCATCGCTATTACCATGGTGATGCGGTTTTGG
CAGTACATCAATGGGCGTGGATAGCGGTTTGACTCACGGGGATTTCCAAGTCTCCACCCCATTGACGTCA
ATGGGAGTTTGTTTTGGCACCAAAATCAACGGGACTTTCCAAAATGTCGTAACAACTCCGCCCCATTGAC
GCAAATGGGCGGTAGGCGTGTACGGTGGGAGGTCTATATAAGCAGAGCTCGTTTAGTGAACCGCAGTCGC
TCTGCGGAGAGGCTGGCAGATTGAGCCCTGGGAGGTTCTCTCCAGCACTAGCAGGTAGAGCCTGGGTGTT
CCCTGCTAGACTCTCACCAGCACTTGGCCAGTGCTGGGCAGAGTGGCTCCACGCTTGCTTGCTTAAAGAC
CTCTTCAATAAAGCTGCCATTTTAGAAGTAAGCCAGTGTGTGTTCCCATCTCTCCTAGTCGCCGCCTGGT
CAACTCGGTACTCGGTAATAAGAAGACCCTGGTCTGTTAGGACCCTTTCTGCTTTGAGAAACCGAAGCAG
GAAAATCCCTAGCAGATTGGCGCCCGAACAGGACTTGAAGGAGAGTGAGAGACTCCTGAGTACGGCTGAG
TGAAGGCAGTAAGGGCGGCAGGAACCAACCACGACGGAGTGCTCCTATAAAGGCGCGGGTCGGTACCAGA
CGGCGTGAGGAGCGGGAGAGGAGGAGGCCTCCGGTTGCAGGTAAGTGCAACACAAAAAAGAAATAGCTGT
CTTGTTATCCAGGAAGGGATAATAAGATAGAGTGGGAGATGGGCGCGAGAAACTCCGTCTTGTCAGGGAA
GAAAGCAGATGAATTGAAAAAATTATTAATCGCATGAATTTTAAAAGAAGGGGAGGAATAGGGGATATGA
CTCCAGCAGAAAGATTAATTAACATGATCACTACAGAACAAGAAATACAATTTCAACAATCAAAAAACTC
AAAATTTAAAAATTTTCGGGTCTATTACAGAGCTCACGCGTGATTGGAGTTGGGAGATTATAAATTAGTA
GAGATCACTCCGATTGGCTTGGCCCCCACAGATGTGAAGAGGTACACTACTGGTGGCACCTCAAGAAATA
AAAGAGGGGTCTTTGTGCTAGGGTTCTTGGGTTTTCTCGCAACGGCAGGTTCTGCAATGGGCGCGGCGTC
GTTGACGCTGACCGCTCAGTCCCGGACTTTATTGGCTGGGATAGTGCAGCAACAGCAACAGCTGTTGGAC
GTGGTCAAGAGACAACAAGAATTGTTGCGACTGACCGTCTGGGGAACAAAGAACCTCCAGACTAGGGTCA
CTGCCATCGAGAAGTACTTAAAGGACCAGGCGCAGCTAAATGCTTGGGGATGTGCGTTTAGACAAGTCTG
CCACACTACTGTACCATGGCCAAATGCAAGTCTAACACCAGACTGGAACAATGATACTTGGCAAGAGTGG
GAGCGAAAGGTTGACTTCTTGGAGGAAAATATAACAGCCCTCCTAGAAGAGGCACAAATTCAACAAGAGA
AGAACATGTATGAATTACAAAAGTTGAATAGCTGGGATGTGTTTGGCAATTGGTTTGACCTTGCTTCTTG
GATAAAGTATATACAATATGGAATTTATGTAGTTGTAGGAGTAATACTGTTAAGAATAGTGATCTATATA
GACAAATGCTAGCTAAGTTAAGGCAGGGGTATAGGCCAGTGTTCTCTTCCCCCACCCTCTTATTTCCATG
ATACGCAGACCCAACAGTACCCTTAGCCTATTATCGATCCCTTTCGTCCACGAGTTTACCACTCCCTATC
AGTGATAGAGAAAAGTGAAAGTCGAGTTTACCACTCCCTATCAGTGATAGAGAAAAGTGAAAGTCGAGTT
TACCACTCCCTATCAGTGATAGAGAAAAGTGAAAGTCGAGTTTACCACTCCCTATCAGTGATAGAGAAAA
GTGAAAGTCGAGTTTACCACTCCCTATCAGTGATAGAGAAAAGTGAAAGTCGAGTTTACCACTCCCTATC
AGTGATAGAGAAAAGTGAAAGTCGAGTTTACCACTCCCTATCAGTGATAGAGAAAAGTGAAAGTCGAGCT
CGGTACCCGGGTCGAGGTAGGCGTGTACGGTGGGAGGCCTATATAAGCAGAGCTCGTTTAGTGAACCGTC
AGATCGCCTGGAGACGCCATCCACGCTGTTTTGACCTCCATAGAAGACACCGGGACCGATCCAGCCTCCG
CGGCCCCGGCTAAGCTACCGGTCGCCACCAGTATGGTGAGCAAGGGCGAGGAGCTGTTCACCGGGGTGGT
GCCCATCCTGGTCGAGCTGGACGGCGACGTAAACGGCCACAAGTTCAGCGTGTCCGGCGAGGGCGAGGGC
GATGCCACCTACGGCAAGCTGACCCTGAAGTTCATCTGCACCACCGGCAAGCTGCCCGTGCCCTGGCCCA
CCCTCGTGACCACCCTGACCTACGGCGTGCAGTGCTTCAGCCGCTACCCCGACCACATGAAGCAGCACGA
CTTCTTCAAGTCCGCCATGCCCGAAGGCTACGTCCAGGAGCGCACCATCTTCTTCAAGGACGACGGCAAC
TACAAGACCCGCGCCGAGGTGAAGTTCGAGGGCGACACCCTGGTGAACCGCATCGAGCTGAAGGGCATCG
ACTTCAAGGAGGACGGCAACATCCTGGGGCACAAGCTGGAGTACAACTACAACAGCCACAACGTCTATAT
CATGGCCGACAAGCAGAAGAACGGCATCAAGGTGAACTTCAAGATCCGCCACAACATCGAGGACGGCAGC
GTGCAGCTCGCCGACCACTACCAGCAGAACACCCCCATCGGCGACGGCCCCGTGCTGCTGCCCGACAACC
ACTACCTGAGCACCCAGTCCGCCCTGAGCAAAGACCCCAACGAGAAGCGCGATCACATGGTCCTGCTGGA
GTTCGTGACCGCCGCCGGGATCACTCTCGGCATGGACGAGCTGTACAAGTGAGGATCCAATCAACCTCTG
GATTACAAAATTTGTGAAAGATTGACTGGTATTCTTAACTATGTTGCTCCTTTTACGCTATGTGGATACG
CTGCTTTAATGCCTTTGTATCATGCTATTGCTTCCCGTATGGCTTTCATTTTCTCCTCCTTGTATAAATC
CTGGTTGCTGTCTCTTTATGAGGAGTTGTGGCCCGTTGTCAGGCAACGTGGCGTGGTGTGCACTGTGTTT
GCTGACGCAACCCCCACTGGTTGGGGCATTGCCACCACCTGTCAGCTCCTTTCCGGGACTTTCGCTTTCC
CCCTCCCTATTGCCACGGCGGAACTCATCGCCGCCTGCCTTGCCCGCTGCTGGACAGGGGCTCGGCTGTT
GGGCACTGACAATTCCGTGGTGTTGTCGGGGAAGCTGACGTCCTTTCCATGGCTGCTCGCCTGTGTTGCC
ACCTGGATTCTGCGCGGGACGTCCTTCTGCTACGTCCCTTCGGCCCTCAATCCAGCGGACCTTCCTTCCC
GCGGCCTGCTGCCGGCTCTGCGGCCTCTTCCGCGTCTTCGCCTTCGCCCTCAGACGAGTCGGATCTCCCT
TTGGGCCGCCTCCCCGCCTGTTTCGCCTCGCGATACCGTCGAGTTTTATAAAAGAAAAGGGGGGACTGGA
AGGGATTTATTACAGTGCAAGAAGACATAGAATCTTAGACATGTACTTAGAAAAGGAAGAAGGCATCATA
CCAGATTGGCAGGATTACACCTCAGGACCAGGAATTAGATACCCAAAGACATTTGGCTGGCTATGGAAAT
TAGTCCCTGTAAATGTATCAGATGAGGCACAGGAGGATGAGAGGCATTATTTAATGCAGCCAGCTCAAAC
TTCCAAGTGGGATGACCCTTGGGGAGAGGTTCTAGCGTGGAAGTTTGATCCAACTCTAGCCTACACTTAT
GAGGCATATGCTAGATACCCAGAAGAGTTGGAAGCAAGTCAGGCCTGTCAGAACTGCATTTCGCTCTGTA
TTCAGTCGCTCTGCGGAGAGGCTGGCAGATTGAGCCCTGGGAGGTTCTCTCCAGCACTAGCAGGTAGAGC
CTGGGTGTTCCCTGCTAGACTCTCACCAGCACTTGGCCAGTGCTGGGCAGAGTGGCTCCACGCTTGCTTG
CTTAAAGACCTCTTCAATAAAGCTGCCATTTTAGAAGTAAGCCAGTGTGTGTTCCCATCTCTCCTAGTCG
CCGCCTGGTCAACTCGGTACTCGGTAATAAGAAGACCCTGGTCTGTTAGGACCCTTTCTGCTTTGAGAAA
CCGAAGCAGGAAAATCCCTAGCATGGTACCCAGCTTTTGTTCCCTTTAGTGAGGGTTAATTCCGAGCTTG
GCGTAATCATGGTCATAGCTGTTTCCTGTGTGAAATTGTTATCCGCTCACAATTCCACACAACATACGAG
CCGGAAGCATAAAGTGTAAAGCCTGGGGTGCCTAATGAGTGAGCTAACTCACATTAATTGCGTTGCGCTC
ACTGCCCGCTTTCCAGTCGGGAAACCTGTCGTGCCAGCTGCATTAATGAATCGGCCAACGCGCGGGGAGA
GGCGGTTTGCGTATTGGGCGCTCTTCCGCTTCCTCGCTCACTGACTCGCTGCGCTCGGTCGTTCGGCTGC
GGCGAGCGGTATCAGCTCACTCAAAGGCGGTAATACGGTTATCCACAGAATCAGGGGATAACGCAGGAAA
GAACATGTGAGCAAAAGGCCAGCAAAAGGCCAGGAACCGTAAAAAGGCCGCGTTGCTGGCGTTTTTCCAT
AGGCTCCGCCCCCCTGACGAGCATCACAAAAATCGACGCTCAAGTCAGAGGTGGCGAAACCCGACAGGAC
TATAAAGATACCAGGCGTTTCCCCCTGGAAGCTCCCTCGTGCGCTCTCCTGTTCCGACCCTGCCGCTTAC
CGGATACCTGTCCGCCTTTCTCCCTTCGGGAAGCGTGGCGCTTTCTCATAGCTCACGCTGTAGGTATCTC
AGTTCGGTGTAGGTCGTTCGCTCCAAGCTGGGCTGTGTGCACGAACCCCCCGTTCAGCCCGACCGCTGCG
CCTTATCCGGTAACTATCGTCTTGAGTCCAACCCGGTAAGACACGACTTATCGCCACTGGCAGCAGCCAC
TGGTAACAGGATTAGCAGAGCGAGGTATGTAGGCGGTGCTACAGAGTTCTTGAAGTGGTGGCCTAACTAC
GGCTACACTAGAAGGACAGTATTTGGTATCTGCGCTCTGCTGAAGCCAGTTACCTTCGGAAAAAGAGTTG
GTAGCTCTTGATCCGGCAAACAAACCACCGCTGGTAGCGGTGGTTTTTTTGTTTGCAAGCAGCAGATTAC
GCGCAGAAAAAAAGGATCTCAAGAAGATCCTTTGATCTTTTCTACGGGGTCTGACGCTCAGTGGAACGAA
AACTCACGTTAAGGGATTTTGGTCATGAGATTATCAAAAAGGATCTTCACCTAGATCCTTTTAAATTAAA
AATGAAGTTTTAAATCAATCTAAAGTATATATGAGTAAACTTGGTCTGACAGTTACCAATGCTTAATCAG
TGAGGCACCTATCTCAGCGATCTGTCTATTTCGTTCATCCATAGTTGCCTGACTCCCCGTCGTGTAGATA
ACTACGATACGGGAGGGCTTACCATCTGGCCCCAGTGCTGCAATGATACCGCGAGACCCACGCTCACCGG
CTCCAGATTTATCAGCAATAAACCAGCCAGCCGGAAGGGCCGAGCGCAGAAGTGGTCCTGCAACTTTATC
CGCCTCCATCCAGTCTATTAATTGTTGCCGGGAAGCTAGAGTAAGTAGTTCGCCAGTTAATAGTTTGCGC
AACGTTGTTGCCATTGCTACAGGCATCGTGGTGTCACGCTCGTCGTTTGGTATGGCTTCATTCAGCTCCG
GTTCCCAACGATCAAGGCGAGTTACATGATCCCCCATGTTGTGCAAAAAAGCGGTTAGCTCCTTCGGTCC
TCCGATCGTTGTCAGAAGTAAGTTGGCCGCAGTGTTATCACTCATGGTTATGGCAGCACTGCATAATTCT
CTTACTGTCATGCCATCCGTAAGATGCTTTTCTGTGACTGGTGAGTACTCAACCAAGTCATTCTGAGAAT
AGTGTATGCGGCGACCGAGTTGCTCTTGCCCGGCGTCAATACGGGATAATACCGCGCCACATAGCAGAAC
TTTAAAAGTGCTCATCATTGGAAAACGTTCTTCGGGGCGAAAACTCTCAAGGATCTTACCGCTGTTGAGA
TCCAGTTCGATGTAACCCACTCGTGCACCCAACTGATCTTCAGCATCTTTTACTTTCACCAGCGTTTCTG
GGTGAGCAAAAACAGGAAGGCAAAATGCCGCAAAAAAGGGAATAAGGGCGACACGGAAATGTTGAATACT
CATACTCTTCCTTTTTCAATATTATTGAAGCATTTATCAGGGTTATTGTCTCATGAGCGGATACATATTT
GAATGTATTTAGAAAAATAAACAAATAGGGGTTCCGCGCACATTTCCCCGAAAAGTGCCACCTG
Features (pLannotate 1.2.2; 22 found; start..end, strand, type, name):
      3..458     -  rep_origin     f1 ori (sequence partly withheld): f1 bacteriophage origin of replication; arrow indicates direction of (+) strand synthesis
    466..623     -  CDS            lacZα (fragment): LacZα fragment of β-galactosidase; lacZ fragment
    626..644     +  promoter       T7 promoter: promoter for bacteriophage T7 RNA polymerase
    653..683     +  misc_feature   MCS (fragment): pBluescript multiple cloning site
    764..1143    +  enhancer       CMV enhancer: human cytomegalovirus immediate early enhancer
   1144..1347    +  promoter       CMV promoter: human cytomegalovirus (CMV) immediate early promoter
   1920..2099    +  CDS            gag-pol (fragment): POL_SIVMK - Experimental evidence at protein level: Swiss-Prot protein existence level 1. Integrase catalyzes viral DNA integration into the host chromosome, by performing a series of DNA cutting and joining reactions. This enzyme activity takes place after virion entry into a cell and reverse transcription of the RNA genome in dsDNA. The first step in the integration process is 3' processing. This step requires a complex comprising the viral genome, matrix protein, Vpr and integrase. This complex is called the pre-integration complex (PIC). The integrase protein removes 2 nucleotides from eac
   2112..2861    +  CDS            env (fragment): ENV_SIVM2 - Experimental evidence at protein level: Swiss-Prot protein existence level 1. The gp120-gp41 heterodimer allows rapid transcytosis of the virus through CD4 negative cells such as simple epithelial monolayers of the intestinal, rectal and endocervical epithelial barriers. Both gp120 and gp41 specifically recognize glycosphingolipids galactosyl- ceramide (GalCer) or 3' sulfo-galactosyl-ceramide (GalS) present in the lipid rafts structures of epithelial cells. Binding to these alternative receptors allows the rapid transcytosis of the virus through the epithelial cells. This transcyto
   2901..3171    +  protein_bind   tetracycline response element: contains seven copies of the tetracycline operator tetO tetracycline repressor TetR
   3182..3199    +  misc_feature   MCS (fragment): pUC18/19 multiple cloning site
   3204..3242    +  promoter       minimal CMV promoter: human cytomegalovirus (CMV) immediate early promoter
   3361..4077    +  CDS            EGFP: EGFP is a basic (constitutively fluorescent) green fluorescent protein published in 1996, derived from Aequorea victoria. It is reported to be a rapidly-maturing weak dimer with moderate acid sensitivity.
   4087..4675    +  misc_feature   WPRE: woodchuck hepatitis virus posttranscriptional regulatory element
   4679..5035    +  CDS            nef (fragment): NEF_SIVMA - Experimental evidence at protein level: Swiss-Prot protein existence level 1. Interferes with TCR signaling from the cell membrane. Interacts with CD247/TCRZ (TCR zeta chain) and exert potent down- regulation of cell surface TCR/CD3 complexes (By similarity). From Simian immunodeficiency virus (isolate 1A11) (SIV-mac) (Simian immunodeficiency virus rhesus monkey).
   5401..5419    -  promoter       T3 promoter: promoter for bacteriophage T3 RNA polymerase
   5464..5480    -  protein_bind   lac operator: The lac repressor binds to the lac operator to inhibit transcription in E. coli. This inhibition can be relieved by adding lactose or isopropyl-β-D-thiogalactopyranoside (IPTG). lac repressor encoded by lacI
   5488..5518    -  promoter       lac promoter: promoter for the E. coli lac operon
   5533..5554    -  protein_bind   CAP binding site: CAP binding activates transcription in the presence of cAMP. E. coli catabolite activator protein
   5567..5659    -  CDS            lacI (fragment): lac repressor; lacI; The lac repressor binds to the lac operator to inhibit transcription in E. coli. This inhibition can be relieved by adding lactose or isopropyl-β-D-thiogalactopyranoside (IPTG).
   5842..6430    -  rep_origin     ori: high-copy-number ColE1/pMB1/pBR322/pUC origin of replication
   6601..7461    -  CDS            AmpR: β-lactamase; bla; confers resistance to ampicillin, carbenicillin, and related antibiotics
   7462..7566    -  promoter       AmpR promoter: bla
