[The description below was written by a language model from this plasmid's Addgene catalogue record and pLannotate feature annotations shown in this document.]
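Description:
GAE teo-GFP is a 7,592 bp lentiviral transfer vector derived from simian immunodeficiency virus (SIV), assembled in what the annotated features suggest is a pBluescript-type phagemid. The bacterial portion carries a high-copy ColE1/pUC origin, an f1 origin, lacZα and lac regulatory remnants, flanking T7 and T3 promoters, and a β-lactamase gene for ampicillin selection. The catalogue lists CMV as the promoter. In the feature table, a full CMV enhancer/promoter sits at the 5′ end of the viral region, where it most plausibly drives transcription of the vector genome in producer cells, although the LTRs and packaging signal themselves are not annotated. Retained SIV sequences appear as short fragments matching gag-pol (integrase region), env and nef. These are probably retained for cis-acting functions rather than to encode protein, but the record does not define their roles.

The payload is an inducible reporter cassette: a tetracycline response element with seven tetO repeats joined to a minimal CMV promoter, followed by EGFP and a WPRE that enhances post-transcriptional expression. Transduced cells therefore express little GFP at baseline, with leakiness depending on the recipient cell type. They switch on strong fluorescence when the tTA transactivator is supplied, either by constitutive expression in the recipient cells or by protein delivery using tTA-loaded gesicles (VSV-G-induced vesicles). According to the depositor, particles can be produced with HIV-1-derived packaging constructs without loss of titer or transduction efficiency in cell lines. The GFP coding sequence can also be exchanged for another gene using AgeI and BamHI. The construct thus serves both as a reporter for tTA activity or delivery and as a template for building other inducible SIV vectors.
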