Addgene plasmid #83958: GAE teo-GFP
Purpose: Can be used to produce inducible SIV-derived vector. Cells tranduced by lentiviral particles will overexpress GFP upon activation of the tetO promoter.
Depositing lab: Vincent Lotteau & Philippe Mangeot. Depositing organization: Delegation INSERM Rhones Alpes - Auvergne. Publication: Protein transfer into human cells by VSV-G-induced nanovesicles. Mangeot PE, Dollet S, Girard M, Ciancia C, Joly S, Peschanski M, Lotteau V. Mol Ther. 2011 Sep;19(9):1656-66. doi: 10.1038/mt.2011.138. Epub 2011 Jul 12. PubMed 21750535.
Backbone
  Vector backbone: Lentiviral vector (SIV derived)
  Vector type: Mammalian Expression, Lentiviral
Growth in bacteria
  Bacterial resistance: Ampicillin, 100 μg/mL
  Growth temperature: 37°C
  Growth strain: NEB Stable
  Copy number: Unknown
Gene/Insert
  Gene/Insert name: TetO-GFP
  Promoter: CMV
  Cloning method: Unknown
  Sequencing primers: 5′ EGFP-N
Terms and licenses: Academic/Nonprofit Terms; Industry Terms: Not Available to Industry
Depositor comments: Can be used to produce inducible SIV-derived vector. Packaging constructs can be derived from HIV-1 without loss of titer and tranduction efficiencies in cell line. Cells tranduced by lentiviral particles will overexpress GFP upon activation of the tetO promoter. This activation can be ensured by a constitutive expression of the tTA in recipient cells or by addition of tTA-gesicles. Expression of GFP is low without activation, depending on the recipient-cell type. GFP can be replaced using Age1 and BamH1.
How to cite: GAE teo-GFP was a gift from Vincent Lotteau & Philippe Mangeot (Addgene plasmid # 83958 ; http://n2t.net/addgene:83958 ; RRID:Addgene_83958)
