>Addgene plasmid #83958 | GAE teo-GFP | addgene partial sequence | sequence record 163062 | EGFP-N 5'-CGTCGCCGTCCAGCTCGACCAG-3'
GCTCCTCGCCCTTGCTCACCATACTGGTGGCGACCGGTAGCTTAGCCGGGGCCGCGGAGGCTGGATCGGT
CCCGGTGTCTTCTATGGAGGTCAAAACAGCGTGGATGGCGTCTCCAGGCGATCTGACGGTTCACTAAACG
AGCTCTGCTTATATAGGCCTCCCACCGTACACGCCTACCTCGACCCGGGTACCGAGCTCGACTTTCACTT
TTCTCTATCACTGATAGGGAGTGGTAAACTCGACTTTCACTTTTCTCTATCACTGATAGGGAGTGGTAAA
CTCGACTTTCACTTTTCTCTATCACTGATAGGGAGTGGTAAACTCGACTTTCACTTTTCTCTATCACTGA
TAGGGAGTGGTAAACTCGACTTTCACTTTTCTCTATCACTGATAGGGAGTGGTAAACTCGACTTTCACTT
TTCTCTATCACTGATAGGGAGTGGTAAACTCGACTTTCACTTTTCTCTATCACTGATAGGGAGTGGTAAA
CTCGTGGACGAAAGGGATCGATAATAGGCTAAGGGTACTGTTGGGTCTGCGTATCATGGAAATAAGAGGG
TGGGGAAGAGAACACTGGCCTATACCCCTGCCTTAACTTAGCTAGCATTTGTACTATATAGATCACTATT
CTTAACAGTATTACTCCTACAACTACATAAATTCCATATTGTATATACTTTATCCAAGAAGCAAGGTCAA
ACCAATTGCCAAACACATCCCAGCTATTCAACTTTTGTAATTCATACATGTTCTTCTCTTGTTGAATTTG
TGCCTCTTCTAGGAGGGCTGTTATATTTTCCTCCAAGAAGTCAACCTTTCGCTCCCACTCTTGCCAAGTA
TCATTGTTCCAGTCTGGTGTTAGACTTGCATTTGGCCATGGTACAGTAGTGTGGCAGACTTGTCTAAACG
CACATCCCCAAGCATTTAGCTGCGCCTGGTCCTTTAAGTACTTCTCGATGGCAGTGACCCTAGTCTGG
