>Addgene plasmid #83958 | GAE teo-GFP | addgene partial sequence | sequence record 163063 | WPRE-R 5'-CATAGCGTAAAAGGAGCAACA-3'
CAAATTTTGAATCCAGAGGTTGATTGGATCCTCACTTGTACAGCTCGTCCATGCCGAGAGTGATCCCGGC
GGCGGTCACGAACTCCAGCAGGACCATGTGATCGCGCTTCTCGTTGGGGTCTTTGCTCAGGGCGGACTGG
GTGCTCAGGTAGTGGTTGTCGGGCAGCAGCACGGGGCCGTCGCCGATGGGGGTGTTCTGCTGGTAGTGGT
CGGCGAGCTGCACGCTGCCGTCCTCGATGTTGTGGCGGATCTTGAAGTTCACCTTGATGCCGTTCTTCTG
CTTGTCGGCCATGATATAGACGTTGTGGCTGTTGTAGTTGTACTCCAGCTTGTGCCCCAGGATGTTGCCG
TCCTCCTTGAAGTCGATGCCCTTCAGCTCGATGCGGTTCACCAGGGTGTCGCCCTCGAACTTCACCTCGG
CGCGGGTCTTGTAGTTGCCGTCGTCCTTGAAGAAGATGGTGCGCTCCTGGACGTAGCCTTCGGGCATGGC
GGACTTGAAGAAGTCGTGCTGCTTCATGTGGTCGGGGTAGCGGCTGAAGCACTGCACGCCGTAGGTCAGG
GTGGTCACGAGGGTGGGCCAGGGCACGGGCAGCTTGCCGGTGGTGCAGATGAACTTCAGGGTCAGCTTGC
CGTAGGTGGCATCGCCCTCGCCCTCGCCGGACACGCTGAACTTGTGGCCGTTTACGTCGCCGTCCAGCTC
GACCAGGATGGGCACCACCCCGGTGAACAGCTCCTCGCCCTTGCTCACCATACTGGTGGCGACCGGTAGC
TTAGCCGGGGCCGCGGAGGCTGGATCGGTCCCGGTGTCTTCTATGGAGGTCAAAACAGCGTGGATGGCGT
CTCCAGGCGATCTGACGGTTCACTAAACGAGCTCTGCTTATATAGGCCTCCCACCGTACACGCCTACCTC
GACCCGGGTACCGAGCTCGACTTTCACTTTTCTCTATCACTGATAGGGAGTGGTAAACTCGACTTTCACT
TTT
